>Addgene plasmid #220495 | pUC18-GFP | addgene full sequence | sequence record 437547 | Addgene NGS Result
TTGAATGTATTTAGAAAAATAAACAAATAGGGGTTCCGCGCACATTTCCCCGAAAAGTGCCACCTGACGT
CTAAGAAACCATTATTATCATGACATTAACCTATAAAAATAGGCGTATCACGAGGCCCTTTCGTCTCGCG
CGTTTCGGTGATGACGGTGAAAACCTCTGACACATGCAGCTCCCGGAGACGGTCACAGCTTGTCTGTAAG
CGGATGCCGGGAGCAGACAAGCCCGTCAGGGCGCGTCAGCGGGTGTTGGCGGGTGTCGGGGCTGGCTTAA
CTATGCGGCATCAGAGCAGATTGTACTGAGAGTGCACCATATGCGGTGTGAAATACCGCACAGATGCGTA
AGGAGAAAATACCGCATCAGGCGCCATTCGCCATTCAGGCTGCGCAACTGTTGGGAAGGGCGATCGGTGC
GGGCCTCTTCGCTATTACGCCAGCTGGCGAAAGGGGGATGTGCTGCAAGGCGATTAAGTTGGGTAACGCC
AGGGTTTTCCCAGTCACGACGTTGTAAAACGACGGCCAGTGCCAAGCTTGCATGCCTGCAGGTCGACTCT
AGAGGATCCCCATAGAGCCCACCGCATCCCCAGCATGCCTGCTATTGTCTTCCCAATCCTCCCCCTTGCT
GTCCTGCCCCACCCCACCCCCCAGAATAGAATGACACCTACTCAGACAATGCGATGCAATTTCCTCATTT
TATTAGGAAAGGACAGTGGGAGTGGCACCTTCCAGGGTCAAGGAAGGCACGGGGGAGGGGCAAACAACAG
ATGGCTGGCAACTAGAAGGCACAGTTACTTGTACAGCTCGTCCATGCCGAGAGTGATCCCGGCGGCGGTC
ACGAACTCCAGCAGGACCATGTGATCGCGCTTCTCGTTGGGGTCTTTGCTCAGGGCGGACTGGGTGCTCA
GGTAGTGGTTGTCGGGCAGCAGCACGGGGCCGTCGCCGATGGGGGTGTTCTGCTGGTAGTGGTCGGCGAG
CTGCACGCTGCCGTCCTCGATGTTGTGGCGGATCTTGAAGTTCACCTTGATGCCGTTCTTCTGCTTGTCG
GCCATGATATAGACGTTGTGGCTGTTGTAGTTGTACTCCAGCTTGTGCCCCAGGATGTTGCCGTCCTCCT
TGAAGTCGATGCCCTTCAGCTCGATGCGGTTCACCAGGGTGTCGCCCTCGAACTTCACCTCGGCGCGGGT
CTTGTAGTTGCCGTCGTCCTTGAAGAAGATGGTGCGCTCCTGGACGTAGCCTTCGGGCATGGCGGACTTG
AAGAAGTCGTGCTGCTTCATGTGGTCGGGGTAGCGGCTGAAGCACTGCACGCCGTAGGTCAGGGTGGTCA
CGAGGGTGGGCCAGGGCACGGGCAGCTTGCCGGTGGTGCAGATGAACTTCAGGGTCAGCTTGCCGTAGGT
GGCATCGCCCTCGCCCTCGCCGGACACGCTGAACTTGTGGCCGTTTACGTCGCCGTCCAGCTCGACCAGG
ATGGGCACCACCCCGGTGAACAGCTCCTCGCCCTTGCTCACCATGGTGGCGCGAAAATGGATATACAAGC
TCCCGGGAGCTTTTTGCAAAAGCCTAGGCCTCCAAAAAAGCCTCCTCACTACTTCTGGAATAGCTCAGAG
GCAGAGGCGGCCTCGGCCTCTGCATAAATAAAAAAAATTAGTCAGCCATGGGGCGGAGAATGGGCGGAAC
TGGGCGGAGTTAGGGGCGGGATGGGCGGAGTTAGGGGCGGGACTATGGTTGCTGACTAATTGAGATGCAT
GCTTTGCATACTTCTGCCTGCTGGGGAGCCTGGGGACTTTCCACACCCTAACTGACACACATTCCACAGG
AATTCGTAATCATGTCATAGCTGTTTCCTGTGTGAAATTGTTATCCGCTCACAATTCCACACAACATACG
AGCCGGAAGCATAAAGTGTAAAGCCTGGGGTGCCTAATGAGTGAGCTAACTCACATTAATTGCGTTGCGC
TCACTGCCCGCTTTCCAGTCGGGAAACCTGTCGTGCCAGCTGCATTAATGAATCGGCCAACGCGCGGGGA
GAGGCGGTTTGCGTATTGGGCGCTCTTCCGCTTCCTCGCTCACTGACTCGCTGCGCTCGGTCGTTCGGCT
GCGGCGAGCGGTATCAGCTCACTCAAAGGCGGTAATACGGTTATCCACAGAATCAGGGGATAACGCAGGA
AAGAACATGTGAGCAAAAGGCCAGCAAAAGGCCAGGAACCGTAAAAAGGCCGCGTTGCTGGCGTTTTTCC
ATAGGCTCCGCCCCCCTGACGAGCATCACAAAAATCGACGCTCAAGTCAGAGGTGGCGAAACCCGACAGG
ACTATAAAGATACCAGGCGTTTCCCCCTGGAAGCTCCCTCGTGCGCTCTCCTGTTCCGACCCTGCCGCTT
ACCGGATACCTGTCCGCCTTTCTCCCTTCGGGAAGCGTGGCGCTTTCTCATAGCTCACGCTGTAGGTATC
TCAGTTCGGTGTAGGTCGTTCGCTCCAAGCTGGGCTGTGTGCACGAACCCCCCGTTCAGCCCGACCGCTG
CGCCTTATCCGGTAACTATCGTCTTGAGTCCAACCCGGTAAGACACGACTTATCGCCACTGGCAGCAGCC
ACTGGTAACAGGATTAGCAGAGCGAGGTATGTAGGCGGTGCTACAGAGTTCTTGAAGTGGTGGCCTAACT
ACGGCTACACTAGAAGAACAGTATTTGGTATCTGCGCTCTGCTGAAGCCAGTTACCTTCGGAAAAAGAGT
TGGTAGCTCTTGATCCGGCAAACAAACCACCGCTGGTAGCGGTGGTTTTTTTGTTTGCAAGCAGCAGATT
ACGCGCAGAAAAAAAGGATCTCAAGAAGATCCTTTGATCTTTTCTACGGGGTCTGACGCTCAGTGGAACG
AAAACTCACGTTAAGGGATTTTGGTCATGAGATTATCAAAAAGGATCTTCACCTAGATCCTTTTAAATTA
AAAATGAAGTTTTAAATCAATCTAAAGTATATATGAGTAAACTTGGTCTGACAGTTACCAATGCTTAATC
AGTGAGGCACCTATCTCAGCGATCTGTCTATTTCGTTCATCCATAGTTGCCTGACTCCCCGTCGTGTAGA
TAACTACGATACGGGAGGGCTTACCATCTGGCCCCAGTGCTGCAATGATACCGCGAGACCCACGCTCACC
GGCTCCAGATTTATCAGCAATAAACCAGCCAGCCGGAAGGGCCGAGCGCAGAAGTGGTCCTGCAACTTTA
TCCGCCTCCATCCAGTCTATTAATTGTTGCCGGGAAGCTAGAGTAAGTAGTTCGCCAGTTAATAGTTTGC
GCAACGTTGTTGCCATTGCTACAGGCATCGTGGTGTCACGCTCGTCGTTTGGTATGGCTTCATTCAGCTC
CGGTTCCCAACGATCAAGGCGAGTTACATGATCCCCCATGTTGTGCAAAAAAGCGGTTAGCTCCTTCGGT
CCTCCGATCGTTGTCAGAAGTAAGTTGGCCGCAGTGTTATCACTCATGGTTATGGCAGCACTGCATAATT
CTCTTACTGTCATGCCATCCGTAAGATGCTTTTCTGTGACTGGTGAGTACTCAACCAAGTCATTCTGAGA
ATAGTGTATGCGGCGACCGAGTTGCTCTTGCCCGGCGTCAATACGGGATAATACCGCGCCACATAGCAGA
ACTTTAAAAGTGCTCATCATTGGAAAACGTTCTTCGGGGCGAAAACTCTCAAGGATCTTACCGCTGTTGA
GATCCAGTTCGATGTAACCCACTCGTGCACCCAACTGATCTTCAGCATCTTTTACTTTCACCAGCGTTTC
TGGGTGAGCAAAAACAGGAAGGCAAAATGCCGCAAAAAAGGGAATAAGGGCGACACGGAAATGTTGAATA
CTCATACTCTTCCTTTTTCAATATTATTGAAGCATTTATCAGGGTTATTGTCTCATGAGCGGATACATAT
Features (pLannotate 1.2.2; 14 found; start..end, strand, type, name):
    135..170     +  CDS            rop (fragment): Rop protein, which maintains plasmids at low copy number; rop
    272..371     +  misc_feature   bom (fragment): basis of mobility region from pBR322
    377..531     -  CDS            lacZα (fragment): LacZα fragment of β-galactosidase; lacZ fragment
    534..571     -  misc_feature   MCS (fragment): pUC18/19 multiple cloning site
    570..794     -  polyA_signal   bGH poly(A) signal: bovine growth hormone polyadenylation signal
    795..1514    -  CDS            EGFP: the original enhanced GFP (Yang et al., 1996) mammalian codon-optimized
   1561..1771    -  promoter       SV40 promoter: SV40 early promoter
   1858..1874    -  protein_bind   lac operator: The lac repressor binds to the lac operator to inhibit transcription in E. coli. This inhibition can be relieved by adding lactose or isopropyl-β-D-thiogalactopyranoside (IPTG). lac repressor encoded by lacI
   1882..1912    -  promoter       lac promoter: promoter for the E. coli lac operon
   1927..1948    -  protein_bind   CAP binding site: CAP binding activates transcription in the presence of cAMP. E. coli catabolite activator protein
   1961..2053    -  CDS            lacI (fragment): lac repressor; lacI; The lac repressor binds to the lac operator to inhibit transcription in E. coli. This inhibition can be relieved by adding lactose or isopropyl-β-D-thiogalactopyranoside (IPTG).
   2236..2824    -  rep_origin     ori: high-copy-number ColE1/pMB1/pBR322/pUC origin of replication
   2995..3855    -  CDS            AmpR: β-lactamase; bla; confers resistance to ampicillin, carbenicillin, and related antibiotics
   3856..40      -  promoter       AmpR promoter (across the origin): bla
