[The description below was written by a language model from this plasmid's Addgene catalogue record and pLannotate feature annotations shown in this document.]
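Description:
pUC18-GFP is a small (about 3.9 kb) mammalian expression plasmid built on the classic pUC18 cloning backbone. It is propagated in E. coli at high copy number from the ColE1/pUC-type origin and selected with ampicillin through the β-lactamase (AmpR) gene and its own promoter. Remnants of the pUC18 architecture are still annotated, including the lac promoter, lac operator and CAP binding site, a lacZα fragment interrupted by the insert, part of the multiple cloning site, and short vestigial fragments of lacI, rop and the bom region. None of these serve a stated function in the construct's intended use.

The payload is a compact reporter cassette cloned between the EcoRI and BamHI sites of the polylinker, both of which are retained. It consists of the SV40 early promoter driving EGFP, the mammalian codon-optimised enhanced green fluorescent protein derived from Aequorea victoria GFP, followed by the bovine growth hormone polyadenylation signal for transcript termination and processing. No tags, fusion partners or mammalian selection marker are annotated, so the plasmid appears suited to transient expression rather than stable selection.

According to the record, the plasmid serves as a source of DNA substrates for monitoring overloading of Ku, the DNA end-binding factor, and the effect of this on transcription near DNA ends. EGFP expression from the SV40 promoter presumably provides the readout of transcriptional activity close to an end. How the substrates are prepared from the plasmid, for example by which linearisation, is not stated in the record.
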