Addgene plasmid #220495: pUC18-GFP
Purpose: To generate substrates to monitor Ku overloading and its impact on transcription at the DNA ends vicinity.
Depositing lab: Sébastien Britton. Depositing organization: CNRS UMR 5089, Institute of Pharmacology and Structural Biology (IPBS). Publication: Identification of the main barriers to Ku accumulation in chromatin. Bossaert M, Moreno A, Peixoto A, Pillaire MJ, Chanut P, Frit P, Calsou P, Loparo JJ, Britton S. bioRxiv [Preprint]. 2024 Jan 4:2024.01.03.574002. doi: 10.1101/2024.01.03.574002. PubMed 38260538.
Backbone
  Vector backbone: pUC18
  Backbone size w/o insert (bp): 2686
  Total vector size (bp): 3921
  Vector type: Mammalian Expression
Growth in bacteria
  Bacterial resistance: Ampicillin, 100 μg/mL
  Growth temperature: 37°C
  Growth strain: DH5alpha
  Copy number: High Copy
Gene/Insert
  Gene/Insert name: EGFP
  Species: Synthetic; Aequorea victoria
  Promoter: SV40
  Cloning method: Restriction Enzyme; 5′ cloning site EcoRI (not destroyed); 3′ cloning site BamHI (not destroyed)
  Sequencing primers: 5′ SV40-F; 3′ BGH-R
Terms and licenses: Academic/Nonprofit Terms; Industry Terms
How to cite: pUC18-GFP was a gift from Sébastien Britton (Addgene plasmid # 220495 ; http://n2t.net/addgene:220495 ; RRID:Addgene_220495)
